>Addgene plasmid #117320 | PB09-TRE-ZNF787_G379A | depositor full sequence | sequence record 221455 | Full Sequence
ACTCTTCCTTTTTCAATATTATTGAAGCATTTATCAGGGTTATTGTCTCATGAGCGGATACATATTTGAA
TGTATTTAGAAAAATAAACAAATAGGGGTTCCGCGCACATTTCCCCGAAAAGTGCCACCTAAATTGTAAG
CGTTAATATTTTGTTAAAATTCGCGTTAAATTTTTGTTAAATCAGCTCATTTTTTAACCAATAGGCCGAA
ATCGGCAAAATCCCTTATAAATCAAAAGAATAGACCGAGATAGGGT
[37 nt withheld, positions 257-293]
AAAGAACGTGGACTCCAACGTCAAAGG
[49 nt withheld, positions 321-369]
T
[91 nt withheld, positions 371-461]
G
[124 nt withheld, positions 463-586]
CCCATTCGCCATTCAGGCTGCGCAACTGTTGGGAAGGGCGATCGGTGCGGGCCTCTTCGCTATTACGCCA
GCTGGCGAAAGGGGGATGTGCTGCAAGGCGATTAAGTTGGGTAACGCCAGGGTTTTCCCAGTCACGACGT
TGTAAAACGACGGCCAGTGAGCGCGCCTCGTTCATTCACGTTTTTGAACCCGTGGAGGACGGGCAGACTC
GCGGTGCAAATGTGTTTTACAGCGTGATGGAGCAGATGAAGATGCTCGACACGCTGCAGAACACGCAGCT
AGATTAACCCTAGAAAGATAATCATATTGTGACGTACGTTAAAGATAATCATGTGTAAAATTGACGCATG
TGTTTTATCGGTCTGTATATCGAGGTTTATTTATTAATTTGAATAGATATTAAGTTTTATTATATTTACA
CTTACATACTAATAATAAATTCAACAAACAATTTATTTATGTTTATTTATTTATTAAAAAAAACAAAAAC
TCAAAATTTCTTCTATAAAGTAACAAAACTTTTATGAGGGACAGCCCCCCCCCAAAGCCCCCAGGGATGT
AATTACGTCCCTCCCCCGCTAGGGGGCAGCAGCGAGCCGCCCGGGGCTCCGCTCCGGTCCGGCGCTCCCC
CCGCATCCCCGAGCCGGCAGCGTGCGGGGACAGCCCGGGCACGGGGAAGGTGGCACGGGATCGCTTTCCT
CTGAACGCTTCTCGCTGCTCTTTGAGCCTGCAGACACCTGGGGGGATACGGGGAAAAGGCCTCCACGGCC
ACTAGTCTTTCGTCTTCAAGAATTCCGTTTACTCCCTATCAGTGATAGAGAACGTATGAAGAGTTTACTC
CCTATCAGTGATAGAGAACGTATGCAGACTTTACTCCCTATCAGTGATAGAGAACGTATAAGGAGTTTAC
TCCCTATCAGTGATAGAGAACGTATGACCAGTTTACTCCCTATCAGTGATAGAGAACGTATCTACAGTTT
ACTCCCTATCAGTGATAGAGAACGTATATCCAGTTTACTCCCTATCAGTGATAGAGAACGTATAAGCTTT
AGGCGTGTACGGTGGGCGCCTATAAAAGCAGAGCTCGTTTAGTGAACCGTCAGATCGCCTGGAGCAATTC
CACAACACTTTTGTCTTATACCAACTTTCCGTACCACTTCCTACCCTCGTAAAGGTCTAGAGCTAGCGCC
ACATGGAGCTGCGGGAAGAAGCCTGGTCTCCGGGGCCGCTGGATTCTGAGGACCAGCAGATGGCCAGTCA
CGAGAACCCAGTGGACATCCTCATCATGGATGATGACGACGTCCCCAGCTGGCCTCCCACCAAGCTGTCC
CCGCCCCAGTCTGCGCCCCCAGCCGGCCCGCCTCCCCGGCCGCGGCCGCCCGCCCCCTACATCTGCAACG
AGTGTGGCAAGAGCTTTAGCCACTGGTCCAAGCTGACGCGGCACCAGCGCACGCACACCGGCGAGCGGCC
CAACGCCTGCGCCGACTGCGGCAAGACCTTCTCGCAGAGCTCGCACCTGGTGCAGCACCGGCGCATCCAC
ACGGGCGAGAAGCCCTACGCCTGCTTGGAGTGCGGCAAGCGCTTCAGCTGGAGCTCCAACCTCATGCAGC
ACCAGCGCATCCACACGGGCGAGAAGCCCTACACCTGCCCCGACTGCGGCCGCAGCTTCACTCAGAGCAA
GAGCCTGGCCAAGCACCGGCGCTCGCACAGCGGCCTCAAGCCCTTCGTGTGCCCGCGCTGCGGCCGCGGC
TTCAGCCAGCCCAAGAGCCTCGCGCGTCACCTGCGGCTGCACCCGGAGCTGTCGGGGCCTGGCGTGGCGG
CCAAGGTGCTGGCGGCTAGCGTCCGGCGGGCCAAGGGGCCCGAAGAGGCGGTGGCGGCGGACGGCGAGAT
CGCCATCCCCGTGGGCGATGGCGAGGGCATCATCGTGGTGGGCGCGCCGGGCGAGGGGGCCGCGGCCGCG
GCAGCCATGGCGGGCGCGGGGGCAAAGGCCGCGGGGCCCCGGTCGCGGCGCGCCCCGGCCCCCAAGCCGT
ACGTGTGTCTGGAGTGCGGGAAGGGCTTCGGGCACGGGGCCGGGCTCCTGGCGCACCAGCGGGCCCAGCA
CGGGGACGGGCTCGGGGCGGCGGGGGGCGAGGAGCCGGCCCACATCTGCGTGGAGTGCGGGGAGGGCTTC
GTGCAGGGCGCCGCGCTCCGGAGACACAAGAAGATCCACGCGGTGGGCGCGCCCTCGGTCTGCAGCAGCT
GCGGACAGAGCTACTACCGCGCGGGCGGGGAGGAGGAGGACGACGACGACGACGAGGCCGCGGGCGGGCG
GTGCCCCGAGTGCCGCGGTGGGGAGGGCCGGTAGGGGTAAGCCTATCCCTAACCCTCTCCTCGGTCTCGA
TTCTACGTAGTAATGAACCGGTCCACCACCACCACCACCACTAAGGATCCGGGGTTGGGGTTGCGCCTTT
TCCAAGCACCTGCTACATAGCGGTACCCCTCGACTGTGCCTTCTAGTTGCCAGCCATCTGTTGTTTGCCC
CTCCCCCGTGCCTTCCTTGACCCTGGAAGGTGCCACTCCCACTGTCCTTTCCTAATAAAATGAGGAAATT
GCATCGCATTGTCTGAGTAGGTGTCATTCTATTCTGGGGGGTGGGGTGGGGCAGGACAGCAAGGGGGAGG
ATTGGGAAGACAATAGCAGGCATGCTGGGGATGCGGTGGGCTCTTCGAATTTAAATCGGATCCAGCTGAA
TCTAAGTGGATCTGCGATCGCTCCGGTGCCCGTCAGTGGGCAGAGCGCACATCGCCCACAGTCCCCGAGA
AGTTGGGGGGAGGGGTCGGCAATTGAACGGGTGCCTAGAGAAGGTGGCGCGGGGTAAACTGGGAAAGTGA
TGTCGTGTACTGGCTCCGCCTTTTTCCCGAGGGTGGGGGAGAACCGTATATAAGTGCAGTAGTCGCCGTG
AACGTTCTTTTTCGCAACGGGTTTGCCGCCAGAACACAGCTGAAGCTTCGAGGGGCTCGCATCTCTCCTT
CACGCGCCCGCCGCCCTACCTGAGGCCGCCATCCACGCCGGTTGAGTCGCGTTCTGCCGCCTCCCGCCTG
TGGTGCCTCCTGAACTGCGTCCGCCGTCTAGGTAAGTTTAAAGCTCAGGTCGAGACCGGGCCTTTGTCCG
GCGCTCCCTTGGAGCCTACCTAGACTCAGCCGGCTCTCCACGCTTTGCCTGACCCTGCTTGCTCAACTCT
ACGTCTTTGTTTCGTTTTCTGTTCTGCGCCGTTACAGATCCAAGCTGTGACCGGCGCCTACTCTAGAGCC
GCCATGTCTAGACTGGACAAGAGCAAAGTCATAAACTCTGCTCTGGAATTACTCAATGGAGTCGGTATCG
AAGGCCTGACGACAAGGAAACTCGCTCAAAAGCTGGGAGTTGAGCAGCCTACCCTGTACTGGCACGTGAA
GAACAAGCGGGCCCTGCTCGATGCCCTGCCAATCGAGATGCTGGACAGGCATCATACCCACTCCTGCCCC
CTGGAAGGCGAGTCATGGCAAGACTTTCTGCGGAACAACGCCAAGTCATACCGCTGTGCTCTCCTCTCAC
ATCGCGACGGGGCTAAAGTGCATCTCGGCACCCGCCCAACAGAGAAACAGTACGAAACCCTGGAAAATCA
GCTCGCGTTCCTGTGTCAGCAAGGCTTCTCCCTGGAGAACGCACTGTACGCTCTGTCCGCCGTGGGCCAC
TTTACACTGGGCTGCGTATTGGAGGAACAGGAGCATCAAGTAGCAAAAGAGGAAAGAGAGACACCTACCA
CCGATTCTATGCCCCCACTTCTGAAACAAGCAATTGAGCTGTTCGACCGGCAGGGAGCCGAACCTGCCTT
CCTTTTCGGCCTGGAACTAATCATATGTGGCCTGGAGAAACAGCTAAAGTGCGAAAGCGGCGGGCCGACC
GACGCCCTTGACGATTTTGACTTAGACATGCTCCCAGCCGATGCCCTTGACGACTTTGACCTTGATATGC
TGCCTGCTGACGCTCTTGACGATTTTGACCTTGACATGCTCCCCGGGGAGGGCAGAGGAAGTCTTCTAAC
ATGCGGTGACGTGGAGGAGAATCCCGGCCCTGAATTCATGGCCAAGCCTTTGTCTCAAGAAGAATCCACC
CTCATTGAAAGAGCAACGGCTACAATCAACAGCATCCCCATCTCTGAAGACTACAGCGTCGCCAGCGCAG
CTCTCTCTAGCGACGGCCGCATCTTCACTGGTGTCAATGTATATCATTTTACTGGGGGACCTTGTGCAGA
ACTCGTGGTGCTGGGCACTGCTGCTGCTGCGGCAGCTGGCAACCTGACTTGTATCGTCGCGATCGGAAAT
GAGAACAGGGGCATCTTGAGCCCCTGCGGACGGTGCCGACAGGTGCTTCTCGATCTGCATCCTGGGATCA
AAGCCATAGTGAAGGACAGTGATGGACAGCCGACGGCAGTTGGGATTCGTGAATTGCTGCCCTCTGGTTA
TGTGTGGGAGGGCTAATGAGTCGACAATCAACCTCTGGATTACAAAATTTGTGGGTTAACTTGTTTATTG
CAGCTTATAATGGTTACAAATAAAGCAATAGCATCACAAATTTCACAAATAAAGCATTTTTTTCACTGCA
TTCTAGTTGTGGTTTGTCCAAACTCATCAATGTATCTTATCATGTCTGGAATTGACTCAAATGATGTCAA
TTAGTCTATCAGAAGCTATCTGGTCTCCCTTCCGGGGGACAAGACATCCCTGTTTAATATTTAAACAGCA
GTGTTCCCAAACTGGGTTCTTATATCCCTTGCTCTGGTCAACCAGGTTGCAGGGTTTCCTGTCCTCACAG
GAACGAAGTCCCTAAAGAAACAGTGGCAGCCAGGTTTAGCCCCGGAATTGACTGGATTCCTTTTTTAGGG
CCCATTGGTATGGCTTTTTCCCCGTATCCCCCCAGGTGTCTGCAGGCTCAAAGAGCAGCGAGAAGCGTTC
AGAGGAAAGCGATCCCGTGCCACCTTCCCCGTGCCCGGGCTGTCCCCGCACGCTGCCGGCTCGGGGATGC
GGGGGGAGCGCCGGACCGGAGCGGAGCCCCGGGCGGCTCGCTGCTGCCCCCTAGCGGGGGAGGGACGTAA
TTACATCCCTGGGGGCTTTGGGGGGGGGCTGTCCCTGATATCTATAACAAGAAAATATATATATAATAAG
TTATCACGTAAGTAGAACATGAAATAACAATATAATTATCGTATGAGTTAAATCTTAAAAGTCACGTAAA
AGATAATCATGCGTCATTTTGACTCACGCGGTCGTTATAGTTCAAAATCAGTGACACTTACCGCATTGAC
AAGCACGCCTCACGGGAGCTCCAAGCGGCGACTGAGATGTCCTAAATGCACAGCGACGGATTCGCGCTAT
TTAGAAAGAGAGAGCAATATTTCAAGAATGCATGCGTCAATTTTACGCAGACTATCTTTCTAGGGTTAAT
CTAGCTGCATCAGGATCATATCGTCGGGTCTTTTTTCCGGCTCAGTCATCGCCCAAGCTGGCGCTATCTG
GGCATCGGGGAGGAAGAAGCCCGTGCCTTTTCCCGCGAGGTTGAAGCGGCATGGAAAGAGTTTGCCGAGG
ATGACTGCTGCTGCATTGACGTTGAGCGAAAACGCACGTTTACCATGATGATTCGGGAAGGTGTGGCCAT
GCACGCCTTTAACGGTGAACTGTTCGTTCAGGCCACCTGGGATACCAGTTCGTCGCGGCTTTTCCGGACA
CAGTTCCGGATGGTCAGCCCGAAGCGCATCAGCAACCCGAACAATACCGGCGACAGCCGGAACTGCCGTG
CCGGTGTGCAGATTAATGACAGCGGTGCGGCGCTGGGATATTACGTCAGCGAGGACGGGTATCCTGGCTG
GATGCCGCAGAAATGGACATGGATACCCCGTGAGTTACCCGGCGGGCGCGCTTGGCGTAATCATGGTCAT
AGCTGTTTCCTGTGTGAAATTGTTATCCGCTCACAATTCCACACAACATACGAGCCGGAAGCATAAAGTG
TAAAGCCTGGGGTGCCTAATGAGTGAGCTAACTCACATTAATTGCGTTGCGCTCACTGCCCGCTTTCCAG
TCGGGAAACCTGTCGTGCCAGCTGCATTAATGAATCGGCCAACGCGCGGGGAGAGGCGGTTTGCGTATTG
GGCGCTCTTCCGCTTCCTCGCTCACTGACTCGCTGCGCTCGGTCGTTCGGCTGCGGCGAGCGGTATCAGC
TCACTCAAAGGCGGTAATACGGTTATCCACAGAATCAGGGGATAACGCAGGAAAGAACATGTGAGCAAAA
GGCCAGCAAAAGGCCAGGAACCGTAAAAAGGCCGCGTTGCTGGCGTTTTTCCATAGGCTCCGCCCCCCTG
ACGAGCATCACAAAAATCGACGCTCAAGTCAGAGGTGGCGAAACCCGACAGGACTATAAAGATACCAGGC
GTTTCCCCCTGGAAGCTCCCTCGTGCGCTCTCCTGTTCCGACCCTGCCGCTTACCGGATACCTGTCCGCC
TTTCTCCCTTCGGGAAGCGTGGCGCTTTCTCATAGCTCACGCTGTAGGTATCTCAGTTCGGTGTAGGTCG
TTCGCTCCAAGCTGGGCTGTGTGCACGAACCCCCCGTTCAGCCCGACCGCTGCGCCTTATCCGGTAACTA
TCGTCTTGAGTCCAACCCGGTAAGACACGACTTATCGCCACTGGCAGCAGCCACTGGTAACAGGATTAGC
AGAGCGAGGTATGTAGGCGGTGCTACAGAGTTCTTGAAGTGGTGGCCTAACTACGGCTACACTAGAAGGA
CAGTATTTGGTATCTGCGCTCTGCTGAAGCCAGTTACCTTCGGAAAAAGAGTTGGTAGCTCTTGATCCGG
CAAACAAACCACCGCTGGTAGCGGTGGTTTTTTTGTTTGCAAGCAGCAGATTACGCGCAGAAAAAAAGGA
TCTCAAGAAGATCCTTTGATCTTTTCTACGGGGTCTGACGCTCAGTGGAACGAAAACTCACGTTAAGGGA
TTTTGGTCATGAGATTATCAAAAAGGATCTTCACCTAGATCCTTTTAAATTAAAAATGAAGTTTTAAATC
AATCTAAAGTATATATGAGTAAACTTGGTCTGACAGTTACCAATGCTTAATCAGTGAGGCACCTATCTCA
GCGATCTGTCTATTTCGTTCATCCATAGTTGCCTGACTCCCCGTCGTGTAGATAACTACGATACGGGAGG
GCTTACCATCTGGCCCCAGTGCTGCAATGATACCGCGAGACCCACGCTCACCGGCTCCAGATTTATCAGC
AATAAACCAGCCAGCCGGAAGGGCCGAGCGCAGAAGTGGTCCTGCAACTTTATCCGCCTCCATCCAGTCT
ATTAATTGTTGCCGGGAAGCTAGAGTAAGTAGTTCGCCAGTTAATAGTTTGCGCAACGTTGTTGCCATTG
CTACAGGCATCGTGGTGTCACGCTCGTCGTTTGGTATGGCTTCATTCAGCTCCGGTTCCCAACGATCAAG
GCGAGTTACATGATCCCCCATGTTGTGCAAAAAAGCGGTTAGCTCCTTCGGTCCTCCGATCGTTGTCAGA
AGTAAGTTGGCCGCAGTGTTATCACTCATGGTTATGGCAGCACTGCATAATTCTCTTACTGTCATGCCAT
CCGTAAGATGCTTTTCTGTGACTGGTGAGTACTCAACCAAGTCATTCTGAGAATAGTGTATGCGGCGACC
GAGTTGCTCTTGCCCGGCGTCAATACGGGATAATACCGCGCCACATAGCAGAACTTTAAAAGTGCTCATC
ATTGGAAAACGTTCTTCGGGGCGAAAACTCTCAAGGATCTTACCGCTGTTGAGATCCAGTTCGATGTAAC
CCACTCGTGCACCCAACTGATCTTCAGCATCTTTTACTTTCACCAGCGTTTCTGGGTGAGCAAAAACAGG
AAGGCAAAATGCCGCAAAAAAGGGAATAAGGGCGACACGGAAATGTTGAATACTCAT
Features (pLannotate 1.2.2; 25 found; start..end, strand, type, name):
      1..105     -  promoter       AmpR promoter: bla
    158..586     -  rep_origin     f1 ori (sequence partly withheld): f1 bacteriophage origin of replication; arrow indicates direction of (+) strand synthesis
    591..746     -  CDS            lacZα (fragment): LacZα fragment of β-galactosidase; lacZ fragment
    748..867     +  CDS            B (fragment): PORTL_LAMBD - Experimental evidence at protein level: Swiss-Prot protein existence level 1. Forms the portal vertex of the capsid (PubMed:6228056, PubMed:6232391). This portal plays critical roles in head assembly, genome packaging, neck/tail attachment, and genome ejection (Probable). The portal protein multimerizes as a single ring-shaped homododecamer arranged around a central channel (PubMed:6232391). Binds to the terminase subunits to form the packaging machine (PubMed:7799432). From Escherichia phage lambda (Bacteriophage lambda).
   1383..1759    +  promoter       TRE3G promoter: 3rd-generation Tet-responsive promoter that can be activated by binding of Tet-On® 3G
   1779..2927    +  CDS            ZNF787: ZN787_HUMAN - Experimental evidence at protein level: Swiss-Prot protein existence level 1. May be involved in transcriptional regulation. From Homo sapiens (Human).
   2932..2973    +  CDS            V5 tag: epitope tag from simian virus 5
   2989..3007    +  CDS            9xHis (fragment): 9xHis affinity tag
   3017..3042    +  promoter       hPGK promoter (fragment): human phosphoglycerate kinase 1 promoter
   3070..3277    +  polyA_signal   bGH poly(A) signal: bovine growth hormone polyadenylation signal
   3354..3565    +  promoter       EF-1α core promoter: core promoter for human elongation factor EF-1α
   3578..3846    +  LTR            5' LTR (truncated): truncated 5' long terminal repeat (LTR) from human T-cell leukemia virus (HTLV) type 1
   3880..4577    +  CDS            rtTA3 (fragment): reverse tetracycline transactivator 3 activates expression from Tet-responsive promoters in the presence of doxycycline
   4507..4617    +  CDS            VP48: 3 tandem repeats of the minimal activation domain of herpes simplex virus VP16 (Cheng et al., 2013)
   4684..5082    +  CDS            BSD: blasticidin S deaminase; Aspergillus terreus BSD; confers resistance to blasticidin
   5092..5119    +  misc_feature   WPRE (fragment): woodchuck hepatitis virus posttranscriptional regulatory element
   5124..5245    +  polyA_signal   SV40 poly(A) signal: SV40 polyadenylation signal
   5263..5354    +  ncRNA          G-CSF SLDE: Accession: RF00183 - G-CSF factor stem-loop destabilising element (SLDE)
   6051..6518    +  CDS            B (fragment): PORTL_LAMBD - Experimental evidence at protein level: Swiss-Prot protein existence level 1. Forms the portal vertex of the capsid (PubMed:6228056, PubMed:6232391). This portal plays critical roles in head assembly, genome packaging, neck/tail attachment, and genome ejection (Probable). The portal protein multimerizes as a single ring-shaped homododecamer arranged around a central channel (PubMed:6232391). Binds to the terminase subunits to form the packaging machine (PubMed:7799432). From Escherichia phage lambda (Bacteriophage lambda).
   6556..6572    -  protein_bind   lac operator: The lac repressor binds to the lac operator to inhibit transcription in E. coli. This inhibition can be relieved by adding lactose or isopropyl-β-D-thiogalactopyranoside (IPTG). lac repressor encoded by lacI
   6580..6610    -  promoter       lac promoter: promoter for the E. coli lac operon
   6625..6646    -  protein_bind   CAP binding site: CAP binding activates transcription in the presence of cAMP. E. coli catabolite activator protein
   6659..6751    -  CDS            lacI (fragment): lac repressor; lacI; The lac repressor binds to the lac operator to inhibit transcription in E. coli. This inhibition can be relieved by adding lactose or isopropyl-β-D-thiogalactopyranoside (IPTG).
   6934..7522    -  rep_origin     ori: high-copy-number ColE1/pMB1/pBR322/pUC origin of replication
   7693..8553    -  CDS            AmpR: β-lactamase; bla; confers resistance to ampicillin, carbenicillin, and related antibiotics
