>Addgene plasmid #117320 | PB09-TRE-ZNF787_G379A | addgene full sequence | sequence record 230215 | Addgene NGS Result
GCTCCGCTCCGGTCCGGCGCTCCCCCCGCATCCCCGAGCCGGCAGCGTGCGGGGACAGCCCGGGCACGGG
GAAGGTGGCACGGGATCGCTTTCCTCTGAACGCTTCTCGCTGCTCTTTGAGCCTGCAGACACCTGGGGGG
ATACGGGGAAAAGGCCTCCACGGCCACTAGTCTTTCGTCTTCAAGAATTCCGTTTACTCCCTATCAGTGA
TAGAGAACGTATGAAGAGTTTACTCCCTATCAGTGATAGAGAACGTATGCAGACTTTACTCCCTATCAGT
GATAGAGAACGTATAAGGAGTTTACTCCCTATCAGTGATAGAGAACGTATGACCAGTTTACTCCCTATCA
GTGATAGAGAACGTATCTACAGTTTACTCCCTATCAGTGATAGAGAACGTATATCCAGTTTACTCCCTAT
CAGTGATAGAGAACGTATAAGCTTTAGGCGTGTACGGTGGGCGCCTATAAAAGCAGAGCTCGTTTAGTGA
ACCGTCAGATCGCCTGGAGCAATTCCACAACACTTTTGTCTTATACCAACTTTCCGTACCACTTCCTACC
CTCGTAAAGGTCTAGAGCTAGCGCCACATGGAGCTGCGGGAAGAAGCCTGGTCTCCGGGGCCGCTGGATT
CTGAGGACCAGCAGATGGCCAGTCACGAGAACCCAGTGGACATCCTCATCATGGATGATGACGACGTCCC
CAGCTGGCCTCCCACCAAGCTGTCCCCGCCCCAGTCTGCGCCCCCAGCCGGCCCGCCTCCCCGGCCGCGG
CCGCCCGCCCCCTACATCTGCAACGAGTGTGGCAAGAGCTTTAGCCACTGGTCCAAGCTGACGCGGCACC
AGCGCACGCACACCGGCGAGCGGCCCAACGCCTGCGCCGACTGCGGCAAGACCTTCTCGCAGAGCTCGCA
CCTGGTGCAGCACCGGCGCATCCACACGGGCGAGAAGCCCTACGCCTGCTTGGAGTGCGGCAAGCGCTTC
AGCTGGAGCTCCAACCTCATGCAGCACCAGCGCATCCACACGGGCGAGAAGCCCTACACCTGCCCCGACT
GCGGCCGCAGCTTCACTCAGAGCAAGAGCCTGGCCAAGCACCGGCGCTCGCACAGCGGCCTCAAGCCCTT
CGTGTGCCCGCGCTGCGGCCGCGGCTTCAGCCAGCCCAAGAGCCTCGCGCGTCACCTGCGGCTGCACCCG
GAGCTGTCGGGGCCTGGCGTGGCGGCCAAGGTGCTGGCGGCTAGCGTCCGGCGGGCCAAGGGGCCCGAAG
AGGCGGTGGCGGCGGACGGCGAGATCGCCATCCCCGTGGGCGATGGCGAGGGCATCATCGTGGTGGGCGC
GCCGGGCGAGGGGGCCGCGGCCGCGGCAGCCATGGCGGGCGCGGGGGCAAAGGCCGCGGGGCCCCGGTCG
CGGCGCGCCCCGGCCCCCAAGCCGTACGTGTGTCTGGAGTGCGGGAAGGGCTTCGGGCACGGGGCCGGGC
TCCTGGCGCACCAGCGGGCCCAGCACGGGGACGGGCTCGGGGCGGCGGGGGGCGAGGAGCCGGCCCACAT
CTGCGTGGAGTGCGGGGAGGGCTTCGTGCAGGGCGCCGCGCTCCGGAGACACAAGAAGATCCACGCGGTG
GGCGCGCCCTCGGTCTGCAGCAGCTGCGGACAGAGCTACTACCGCGCGGGCGGGGAGGAGGAGGACGACG
ACGACGAGGCCGCGGGCGGGCGGTGCCCCGAGTGCCGCGCTGGGGAGGGCCGGTAGGGGTAAGCCTATCC
CTAACCCTCTCCTCGGTCTCGATTCTACGTAGTAATGAACCGGTCCACCACCACCACCACCACTAAGGAT
CCGGGGTTGGGGTTGCGCCTTTTCCAAGCACCTGCTACATAGCGGTACCCCTCGACTGTGCCTTCTAGTT
GCCAGCCATCTGTTGTTTGCCCCTCCCCCGTGCCTTCCTTGACCCTGGAAGGTGCCACTCCCACTGTCCT
TTCCTAATAAAATGAGGAAATTGCATCGCATTGTCTGAGTAGGTGTCATTCTATTCTGGGGGGTGGGGTG
GGGCAGGACAGCAAGGGGGAGGATTGGGAAGACAATAGCAGGCATGCTGGGGATGCGGTGGGCTCTTCGA
ATTTAAATCGGATCCAGCTGAATCTAAGTGGATCTGCGATCGCTCCGGTGCCCGTCAGTGGGCAGAGCGC
ACATCGCCCACAGTCCCCGAGAAGTTGGGGGGAGGGGTCGGCAATTGAACGGGTGCCTAGAGAAGGTGGC
GCGGGGTAAACTGGGAAAGTGATGTCGTGTACTGGCTCCGCCTTTTTCCCGAGGGTGGGGGAGAACCGTA
TATAAGTGCAGTAGTCGCCGTGAACGTTCTTTTTCGCAACGGGTTTGCCGCCAGAACACAGCTGAAGCTT
CGAGGGGCTCGCATCTCTCCTTCACGCGCCCGCCGCCCTACCTGAGGCCGCCATCCACGCCGGTTGAGTC
GCGTTCTGCCGCCTCCCGCCTGTGGTGCCTCCTGAACTGCGTCCGCCGTCTAGGTAAGTTTAAAGCTCAG
GTCGAGACCGGGCCTTTGTCCGGCGCTCCCTTGGAGCCTACCTAGACTCAGCCGGCTCTCCACGCTTTGC
CTGACCCTGCTTGCTCAACTCTACGTCTTTGTTTCGTTTTCTGTTCTGCGCCGTTACAGATCTAAGCTGT
GACCGGCGCCTACTCTAGAGCCGCCATGTCTAGACTGGACAAGAGCAAAGTCATAAACTCTGCTCTGGAA
TTACTCAATGGAGTCGGTATCGAAGGCCTGACGACAAGGAAACTCGCTCAAAAGCTGGGAGTTGAGCAGC
CTACCCTGTACTGGCACGTGAAGAACAAGCGGGCCCTGCTCGATGCCCTGCCAATCGAGATGCTGGACAG
GCATCATACCCACTCCTGCCCCCTGGAAGGCGAGTCATGGCAAGACTTTCTGCGGAACAACGCCAAGTCA
TACCGCTGTGCTCTCCTCTCACATCGCGACGGGGCTAAAGTGCATCTCGGCACCCGCCCAACAGAGAAAC
AGTACGAAACCCTGGAAAATCAGCTCGCGTTCCTGTGTCAGCAAGGCTTCTCCCTGGAGAACGCACTGTA
CGCTCTGTCCGCCGTGGGCCACTTTACACTGGGCTGCGTATTGGAGGAACAGGAGCATCAAGTAGCAAAA
GAGGAAAGAGAGACACCTACCACCGATTCTATGCCCCCACTTCTGAAACAAGCAATTGAGCTGTTCGACC
GGCAGGGAGCCGAACCTGCCTTCCTTTTCGGCCTGGAACTAATCATATGTGGCCTGGAGAAACAGCTAAA
GTGCGAAAGCGGCGGGCCGACCGACGCCCTTGACGATTTTGACTTAGACATGCTCCCAGCCGATGCCCTT
GACGACTTTGACCTTGATATGCTGCCTGCTGACGCTCTTGACGATTTTGACCTTGACATGCTCCCCGGGG
AGGGCAGAGGAAGTCTTCTAACATGCGGTGACGTGGAGGAGAATCCCGGCCCTGAATTCATGGCCAAGCC
TTTGTCTCAAGAAGAATCCACCCTCATTGAAAGAGCAACGGCTACAATCAACAGCATCCCCATCTCTGAA
GACTACAGCGTCGCCAGCGCAGCTCTCTCTAGCGACGGCCGCATCTTCACTGGTGTCAATGTATATCATT
TTACTGGGGGACCTTGTGCAGAACTCGTGGTGCTGGGCACTGCTGCTGCTGCGGCAGCTGGCAACCTGAC
TTGTATCGTCGCGATCGGAAATGAGAACAGGGGCATCTTGAGCCCCTGCGGACGGTGCCGACAGGTGCTT
CTCGATCTGCATCCTGGGATCAAAGCCATAGTGAAGGACAGTGATGGACAGCCGACGGCAGTTGGGATTC
GTGAATTGCTGCCCTCTGGTTATGTGTGGGAGGGCTAATGAGTCGACAATCAACCTCTGGATTACAAAAT
TTGTGGGTTAACTTGTTTATTGCAGCTTATAATGGTTACAAATAAAGCAATAGCATCACAAATTTCACAA
ATAAAGCATTTTTTTCACTGCATTCTAGTTGTGGTTTGTCCAAACTCATCAATGTATCTTATCATGTCTG
GAATTGACTCAAATGATGTCAATTAGTCTATCAGAAGCTATCTGGTCTCCCTTCCGGGGGACAAGACATC
CCTGTTTAATATTTAAACAGCAGTGTTCCCAAACTGGGTTCTTATATCCCTTGCTCTGGTCAACCAGGTT
GCAGGGTTTCCTGTCCTCACAGGAACGAAGTCCCTAAAGAAACAGTGGCAGCCAGGTTTAGCCCCGGAAT
TGACTGGATTCCTTTTTTAGGGCCCATTGGTATGGCTTTTTCCCCGTATCCCCCCAGGTGTCTGCAGGCT
CAAAGAGCAGCGAGAAGCGTTCAGAGGAAAGCGATCCCGTGCCACCTTCCCCGTGCCCGGGCTGTCCCCG
CACGCTGCCGGCTCGGGGATGCGGGGGGAGCGCCGGACCGGAGCGGAGCCCCGGGCGGCTCGCTGCTGCC
CCCTAGCGGGGGAGGGACGTAATTACATCCCTGGGGGCTTTGGGGGGGGGCTGTCCCTGATATCTATAAC
AAGAAAATATATATATAATAAGTTATCACGTAAGTAGAACATGAAATAACAATATAATTATCGTATGAGT
TAAATCTTAAAAGTCACGTAAAAGATAATCATGCGTCATTTTGACTCACGCGGTCGTTATAGTTCAAAAT
CAGTGACACTTACCGCATTGACAAGCACGCCTCACGGGAGCTCCAAGCGGCGACTGAGATGTCCTAAATG
CACAGCGACGGATTCGCGCTATTTAGAAAGAGAGAGCAATATTTCAAGAATGCATGCGTCAATTTTACGC
AGACTATCTTTCTAGGGTTAATCTAGCTGCATCAGGATCATATCGTCGGGTCTTTTTTCCGGCTCAGTCA
TCGCCCAAGCTGGCGCTATCTGGGCATCGGGGAGGAAGAAGCCCGTGCCTTTTCCCGCGAGGTTGAAGCG
GCATGGAAAGAGTTTGCCGAGGATGACTGCTGCTGCATTGACGTTGAGCGAAAACGCACGTTTACCATGA
TGATTCGGGAAGGTGTGGCCATGCACGCCTTTAACGGTGAACTGTTCGTTCAGGCCACCTGGGATACCAG
TTCGTCGCGGCTTTTCCGGACACAGTTCCGGATGGTCAGCCCGAAGCGCATCAGCAACCCGAACAATACC
GGCGACAGCCGGAACTGCCGTGCCGGTGTGCAGATTAATGACAGCGGTGCGGCGCTGGGATATTACGTCA
GCGAGGACGGGTATCCTGGCTGGATGCCGCAGAAATGGACATGGATACCCCGTGAGTTACCCGGCGGGCG
CGCTTGGCGTAATCATGGTCATAGCTGTTTCCTGTGTGAAATTGTTATCCGCTCACAATTCCACACAACA
TACGAGCCGGAAGCATAAAGTGTAAAGCCTGGGGTGCCTAATGAGTGAGCTAACTCACATTAATTGCGTT
GCGCTCACTGCCCGCTTTCCAGTCGGGAAACCTGTCGTGCCAGCTGCATTAATGAATCGGCCAACGCGCG
GGGAGAGGCGGTTTGCGTATTGGGCGCTCTTCCGCTTCCTCGCTCACTGACTCGCTGCGCTCGGTCGTTC
GGCTGCGGCGAGCGGTATCAGCTCACTCAAAGGCGGTAATACGGTTATCCACAGAATCAGGGGATAACGC
AGGAAAGAACATGTGAGCAAAAGGCCAGCAAAAGGCCAGGAACCGTAAAAAGGCCGCGTTGCTGGCGTTT
TTCCATAGGCTCCGCCCCCCTGACGAGCATCACAAAAATCGACGCTCAAGTCAGAGGTGGCGAAACCCGA
CAGGACTATAAAGATACCAGGCGTTTCCCCCTGGAAGCTCCCTCGTGCGCTCTCCTGTTCCGACCCTGCC
GCTTACCGGATACCTGTCCGCCTTTCTCCCTTCGGGAAGCGTGGCGCTTTCTCATAGCTCACGCTGTAGG
TATCTCAGTTCGGTGTAGGTCGTTCGCTCCAAGCTGGGCTGTGTGCACGAACCCCCCGTTCAGCCCGACC
GCTGCGCCTTATCCGGTAACTATCGTCTTGAGTCCAACCCGGTAAGACACGACTTATCGCCACTGGCAGC
AGCCACTGGTAACAGGATTAGCAGAGCGAGGTATGTAGGCGGTGCTACAGAGTTCTTGAAGTGGTGGCCT
AACTACGGCTACACTAGAAGAACAGTATTTGGTATCTGCGCTCTGCTGAAGCCAGTTACCTTCGGAAAAA
GAGTTGGTAGCTCTTGATCCGGCAAACAAACCACCGCTGGTAGCGGTGGTTTTTTTGTTTGCAAGCAGCA
GATTACGCGCAGAAAAAAAGGATCTCAAGAAGATCCTTTGATCTTTTCTACGGGGTCTGACGCTCAGTGG
AACGAAAACTCACGTTAAGGGATTTTGGTCATGAGATTATCAAAAAGGATCTTCACCTAGATCCTTTTAA
ATTAAAAATGAAGTTTTAAATCAATCTAAAGTATATATGAGTAAACTTGGTCTGACAGTTACCAATGCTT
AATCAGTGAGGCACCTATCTCAGCGATCTGTCTATTTCGTTCATCCATAGTTGCCTGACTCCCCGTCGTG
TAGATAACTACGATACGGGAGGGCTTACCATCTGGCCCCAGTGCTGCAATGATACCGCGAGACCCACGCT
CACCGGCTCCAGATTTATCAGCAATAAACCAGCCAGCCGGAAGGGCCGAGCGCAGAAGTGGTCCTGCAAC
TTTATCCGCCTCCATCCAGTCTATTAATTGTTGCCGGGAAGCTAGAGTAAGTAGTTCGCCAGTTAATAGT
TTGCGCAACGTTGTTGCCATTGCTACAGGCATCGTGGTGTCACGCTCGTCGTTTGGTATGGCTTCATTCA
GCTCCGGTTCCCAACGATCAAGGCGAGTTACATGATCCCCCATGTTGTGCAAAAAAGCGGTTAGCTCCTT
CGGTCCTCCGATCGTTGTCAGAAGTAAGTTGGCCGCAGTGTTATCACTCATGGTTATGGCAGCACTGCAT
AATTCTCTTACTGTCATGCCATCCGTAAGATGCTTTTCTGTGACTGGTGAGTACTCAACCAAGTCATTCT
GAGAATAGTGTATGCGGCGACCGAGTTGCTCTTGCCCGGCGTCAATACGGGATAATACCGCGCCACATAG
CAGAACTTTAAAAGTGCTCATCATTGGAAAACGTTCTTCGGGGCGAAAACTCTCAAGGATCTTACCGCTG
TTGAGATCCAGTTCGATGTAACCCACTCGTGCACCCAACTGATCTTCAGCATCTTTTACTTTCACCAGCG
TTTCTGGGTGAGCAAAAACAGGAAGGCAAAATGCCGCAAAAAAGGGAATAAGGGCGACACGGAAATGTTG
AATACTCATACTCTTCCTTTTTCAATATTATTGAAGCATTTATCAGGGTTATTGTCTCATGAGCGGATAC
ATATTTGAATGTATTTAGAAAAATAAACAAATAGGGGTTCCGCGCACATTTCCCCGAAAAGTGCCACCTA
AATTGTAAGCGTTAATATTTTGTTAAAATTCGCGTTAAATTTTTGTTAAATCAGCTCATTTTTTAACCAA
TAGGCCGAAATCGGCAAAATCCCTTATAAATCAAAAGAATAGACCGAGATAGGGT
[37 nt withheld, positions 7616-7652]
AAAGAACGTGGACTCCAACGTCAAAGG
[49 nt withheld, positions 7680-7728]
T
[91 nt withheld, positions 7730-7820]
G
[124 nt withheld, positions 7822-7945]
CCCATTCGCCATTCAGGCTGCGCAACTGTTGGGAAGGGCGATCGGTGCGGGCCTCTTCGCTATTACGCCA
GCTGGCGAAAGGGGGATGTGCTGCAAGGCGATTAAGTTGGGTAACGCCAGGGTTTTCCCAGTCACGACGT
TGTAAAACGACGGCCAGTGAGCGCGCCTCGTTCATTCACGTTTTTGAACCCGTGGAGGACGGGCAGACTC
GCGGTGCAAATGTGTTTTACAGCGTGATGGAGCAGATGAAGATGCTCGACACGCTGCAGAACACGCAGCT
AGATTAACCCTAGAAAGATAATCATATTGTGACGTACGTTAAAGATAATCATGTGTAAAATTGACGCATG
TGTTTTATCGGTCTGTATATCGAGGTTTATTTATTAATTTGAATAGATATTAAGTTTTATTATATTTACA
CTTACATACTAATAATAAATTCAACAAACAATTTATTTATGTTTATTTATTTATTAAAAAAAACAAAAAC
TCAAAATTTCTTCTATAAAGTAACAAAACTTTTATGAGGGACAGCCCCCCCCCAAAGCCCCCAGGGATGT
AATTACGTCCCTCCCCCGCTAGGGGGCAGCAGCGAGCCGCCCGGG
Features (pLannotate 1.2.2; 25 found; start..end, strand, type, name):
    192..568     +  promoter       TRE3G promoter: 3rd-generation Tet-responsive promoter that can be activated by binding of Tet-On® 3G
    588..1733    +  CDS            ZNF787: ZN787_HUMAN - Experimental evidence at protein level: Swiss-Prot protein existence level 1. May be involved in transcriptional regulation. From Homo sapiens (Human).
   1738..1779    +  CDS            V5 tag: epitope tag from simian virus 5
   1795..1813    +  CDS            9xHis (fragment): 9xHis affinity tag
   1823..1848    +  promoter       hPGK promoter (fragment): human phosphoglycerate kinase 1 promoter
   1876..2083    +  polyA_signal   bGH poly(A) signal: bovine growth hormone polyadenylation signal
   2160..2371    +  promoter       EF-1α core promoter: core promoter for human elongation factor EF-1α
   2384..2652    +  LTR            5' LTR (truncated): truncated 5' long terminal repeat (LTR) from human T-cell leukemia virus (HTLV) type 1
   2686..3383    +  CDS            rtTA3 (fragment): reverse tetracycline transactivator 3 activates expression from Tet-responsive promoters in the presence of doxycycline
   3313..3423    +  CDS            VP48: 3 tandem repeats of the minimal activation domain of herpes simplex virus VP16 (Cheng et al., 2013)
   3490..3888    +  CDS            BSD: blasticidin S deaminase; Aspergillus terreus BSD; confers resistance to blasticidin
   3898..3925    +  misc_feature   WPRE (fragment): woodchuck hepatitis virus posttranscriptional regulatory element
   3930..4051    +  polyA_signal   SV40 poly(A) signal: SV40 polyadenylation signal
   4069..4160    +  ncRNA          G-CSF SLDE: Accession: RF00183 - G-CSF factor stem-loop destabilising element (SLDE)
   4857..5324    +  CDS            B (fragment): PORTL_LAMBD - Experimental evidence at protein level: Swiss-Prot protein existence level 1. Forms the portal vertex of the capsid (PubMed:6228056, PubMed:6232391). This portal plays critical roles in head assembly, genome packaging, neck/tail attachment, and genome ejection (Probable). The portal protein multimerizes as a single ring-shaped homododecamer arranged around a central channel (PubMed:6232391). Binds to the terminase subunits to form the packaging machine (PubMed:7799432). From Escherichia phage lambda (Bacteriophage lambda).
   5362..5378    -  protein_bind   lac operator: The lac repressor binds to the lac operator to inhibit transcription in E. coli. This inhibition can be relieved by adding lactose or isopropyl-β-D-thiogalactopyranoside (IPTG). lac repressor encoded by lacI
   5386..5416    -  promoter       lac promoter: promoter for the E. coli lac operon
   5431..5452    -  protein_bind   CAP binding site: CAP binding activates transcription in the presence of cAMP. E. coli catabolite activator protein
   5465..5557    -  CDS            lacI (fragment): lac repressor; lacI; The lac repressor binds to the lac operator to inhibit transcription in E. coli. This inhibition can be relieved by adding lactose or isopropyl-β-D-thiogalactopyranoside (IPTG).
   5740..6328    -  rep_origin     ori: high-copy-number ColE1/pMB1/pBR322/pUC origin of replication
   6499..7359    -  CDS            AmpR: β-lactamase; bla; confers resistance to ampicillin, carbenicillin, and related antibiotics
   7360..7464    -  promoter       AmpR promoter: bla
   7517..7945    -  rep_origin     f1 ori (sequence partly withheld): f1 bacteriophage origin of replication; arrow indicates direction of (+) strand synthesis
   7950..8105    -  CDS            lacZα (fragment): LacZα fragment of β-galactosidase; lacZ fragment
   8107..8226    +  CDS            B (fragment): PORTL_LAMBD - Experimental evidence at protein level: Swiss-Prot protein existence level 1. Forms the portal vertex of the capsid (PubMed:6228056, PubMed:6232391). This portal plays critical roles in head assembly, genome packaging, neck/tail attachment, and genome ejection (Probable). The portal protein multimerizes as a single ring-shaped homododecamer arranged around a central channel (PubMed:6232391). Binds to the terminase subunits to form the packaging machine (PubMed:7799432). From Escherichia phage lambda (Bacteriophage lambda).
