[The description below was written by a language model from this plasmid's Addgene catalogue record and pLannotate feature annotations shown in this document.]
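Description:
PB09-TRE-ZNF787_G379A is a mammalian expression plasmid built on the PB-TRE backbone for transposon-mediated genomic integration and doxycycline-inducible overexpression of human ZNF787, a zinc-finger protein thought to act in transcriptional regulation. In bacteria it is maintained as a high-copy plasmid through a ColE1/pUC-type origin with ampicillin resistance. An f1 origin and remnants of a lac promoter/lacZα cloning region are also present. The vector name and type imply piggyBac-style transposition, but the transposon terminal repeats are not annotated in either feature table, so their positions cannot be confirmed from the record. The short lambda phage "B" fragments, hPGK and WPRE fragments, and G-CSF SLDE hit look like incidental annotation matches rather than functional parts.

The payload is an all-in-one Tet-On arrangement. A TRE3G Tet-responsive promoter drives the roughly 1.15 kb ZNF787 coding sequence, which carries the recorded G379A mutation. The record does not say whether this is a nucleotide or amino-acid change, or what its effect is. The coding sequence is followed by a V5 epitope tag and a His-tag segment, apparently as C-terminal fusions for detection or purification, and ends at a bGH polyadenylation signal. Downstream, a constitutive EF-1α core promoter with an HTLV-1 LTR fragment expresses an rtTA3-type reverse tetracycline transactivator. The blasticidin S deaminase gene comes next, ahead of an SV40 poly(A) signal, so blasticidin selects for stably integrated cells that also carry the transactivator. How the two coding sequences are linked is not annotated.

The insert was introduced by Gibson assembly, destroying the flanking NcoI and XhoI sites. The depositor and NGS sequences differ by only three nucleotides in length and show the same features. The associated work concerns the miR-124 regulatory network during human neurogenesis.
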