Addgene plasmid #117320: PB09-TRE-ZNF787_G379A
Purpose: Overexpression of ZNF787
Depositing lab: Volker Busskamp. Depositing organization: Technische Universitaet Dresden. Publication: Combined Experimental and System-Level Analyses Reveal the Complex Regulatory Network of miR-124 during Human Neurogenesis. Kutsche LK, Gysi DM, Fallmann J, Lenk K, Petri R, Swiersy A, Klapper SD, Pircs K, Khattak S, Stadler PF, Jakobsson J, Nowick K, Busskamp V. Cell Syst. 2018 Sep 28. pii: S2405-4712(18)30358-2. doi: 10.1016/j.cels.2018.08.011. PubMed 30292704.
Backbone
  Vector backbone: PB-TRE
  Backbone manufacturer: Church Lab
  Backbone size w/o insert (bp): 7401
  Vector type: Mammalian Expression ; Transposon-mediated integration
  Selectable markers: Blasticidin
Growth in bacteria
  Bacterial resistance: Ampicillin, 100 μg/mL
  Growth temperature: 37°C
  Growth strain: DH5alpha
  Copy number: High Copy
Gene/Insert
  Gene/Insert name: ZNF787 (alt names: NM_001002836; ENSG00000142409)
  Species: H. sapiens (human)
  Insert size (bp): 1152
  Mutation: G379A
  Entrez Gene: ZNF787 (a.k.a. TIP20)
  Promoter: Tet-inducible promoter
  Cloning method: Gibson Cloning
  Sequencing primers: 5′ ccaactttccgtaccacttcctac; 3′ ttgtcttcccaatcctcccc
Terms and licenses: Academic/Nonprofit Terms; Industry Terms: Not Available to Industry
Depositor comments: 5' NcoI cloning site destroyed, 3' XhoI cloning site destroyed
How to cite: PB09-TRE-ZNF787_G379A was a gift from Volker Busskamp (Addgene plasmid # 117320 ; http://n2t.net/addgene:117320 ; RRID:Addgene_117320)
