>Addgene plasmid #117320 | PB09-TRE-ZNF787_G379A | depositor partial sequence | sequence record 221456 | ZNF787 insert
ATGGAGCTGCGGGAAGAAGCCTGGTCTCCGGGGCCGCTGGATTCTGAGGACCAGCAGATGGCCAGTCACG
AGAACCCAGTGGACATCCTCATCATGGATGATGACGACGTCCCCAGCTGGCCTCCCACCAAGCTGTCCCC
GCCCCAGTCTGCGCCCCCAGCCGGCCCGCCTCCCCGGCCGCGGCCGCCCGCCCCCTACATCTGCAACGAG
TGTGGCAAGAGCTTTAGCCACTGGTCCAAGCTGACGCGGCACCAGCGCACGCACACCGGCGAGCGGCCCA
ACGCCTGCGCCGACTGCGGCAAGACCTTCTCGCAGAGCTCGCACCTGGTGCAGCACCGGCGCATCCACAC
GGGCGAGAAGCCCTACGCCTGCTTGGAGTGCGGCAAGCGCTTCAGCTGGAGCTCCAACCTCATGCAGCAC
CAGCGCATCCACACGGGCGAGAAGCCCTACACCTGCCCCGACTGCGGCCGCAGCTTCACTCAGAGCAAGA
GCCTGGCCAAGCACCGGCGCTCGCACAGCGGCCTCAAGCCCTTCGTGTGCCCGCGCTGCGGCCGCGGCTT
CAGCCAGCCCAAGAGCCTCGCGCGTCACCTGCGGCTGCACCCGGAGCTGTCGGGGCCTGGCGTGGCGGCC
AAGGTGCTGGCGGCTAGCGTCCGGCGGGCCAAGGGGCCCGAAGAGGCGGTGGCGGCGGACGGCGAGATCG
CCATCCCCGTGGGCGATGGCGAGGGCATCATCGTGGTGGGCGCGCCGGGCGAGGGGGCCGCGGCCGCGGC
AGCCATGGCGGGCGCGGGGGCAAAGGCCGCGGGGCCCCGGTCGCGGCGCGCCCCGGCCCCCAAGCCGTAC
GTGTGTCTGGAGTGCGGGAAGGGCTTCGGGCACGGGGCCGGGCTCCTGGCGCACCAGCGGGCCCAGCACG
GGGACGGGCTCGGGGCGGCGGGGGGCGAGGAGCCGGCCCACATCTGCGTGGAGTGCGGGGAGGGCTTCGT
GCAGGGCGCCGCGCTCCGGAGACACAAGAAGATCCACGCGGTGGGCGCGCCCTCGGTCTGCAGCAGCTGC
GGACAGAGCTACTACCGCGCGGGCGGGGAGGAGGAGGACGACGACGACGACGAGGCCGCGGGCGGGCGGT
GCCCCGAGTGCCGCGGTGGGGAGGGCCGGTAG
